>Addgene plasmid #23844 | pDONR223-AAK1 | depositor partial sequence | sequence record 11065 | Author sequence
ATGAAGAAGTTTTTCGACTCCCGGCGAGAGCAGGGCGGCTCTGGCCTGGGCTCCGGCTCCAGCGGAGGAG
GGGGCAGCACCTCGGGCCTGGGCAGTGGCTACATCGGAAGAGTCTTCGGCATCGGGCGACAGCAGGTCAC
AGTGGACGAGGTGTTGGCGGAAGGTGGATTTGCTATTGTATTTCTGGTGAGGACAAGCAATGGGATGAAA
TGTGCCTTGAAACGCATGTTTGTCAACAATGAGCATGATCTCCAGGTGTGCAAGAGAGAAATCCAGATAA
TGAGGGATCTTTCAGGGCACAAGAATATTGTGGGTTACATTGATTCTAGTATCAACAACGTGAGTAGCGG
TGATGTATGGGAAGTGCTCATTCTGATGGACTTTTGTAGAGGTGGCCAGGTGGTAAACCTGATGAACCAG
CGCCTGCAAACAGGCTTTACAGAGAATGAAGTGCTCCAGATATTTTGTGATACCTGTGAAGCTGTTGCCC
GCCTGCATCAGTGCAAAACTCCTATTATCCACCGGGACCTGAAGGTTGAAAACATCCTCTTGCATGACCG
AGGCCACTATGTCCTGTGTGACTTTGGAAGCGCCACCAACAAATTCCAGAATCCACAAACTGAGGGAGTC
AATGCAGTAGAAGATGAGATTAAGAAATACACAACGCTGTCCTATCGAGCACCAGAAATGGTCAACCTGT
ACAGTGGCAAAATCATCACTACGAAGGCAGACATTTGGGCTCTTGGATGTTTGTTGTATAAATTATGCTA
CTTCACTTTGCCATTTGGGGAAAGTCAGGTGGCAATTTGTGATGGAAACTTCACAATTCCTGATAATTCT
CGATATTCTCAAGACATGCACTGCCTAATTAGGTATATGTTGGAACCAGACCCTGACAAAAGGCCGGATA
TTTACCAGGTGTCCTACTTCTCATTTAAGCTACTCAAGAAAGAGTGCCCAATTCCAAATGTACAGAACTC
TCCCATTCCTGCAAAGCTTCCTGAACCAGTGAAAGCCAGTGAGGCAGCTGCAAAAAAGACCCAGCCAAAG
GCCAGACTGACAGATCCCATTCCCACCACAGAGACTTCAATTGCACCCCGCCAGAGGCCTAAAGCTGGGC
AGACTCAGCCGAACCCAGGAATCCTTCCCATCCAGCCAGCGCTGACACCCCGGAAGAGGGCCACTGTTCA
GCCCCCACCTCAGGCTGCAGGATCCAGCAATCAGCCTGGCCTTTTAGCCAGTGTTCCCCAACCAAAACCC
CAAGCCCCACCCAGCCAGCCTCTGCCGCAAACTCAGGCCAAGCAGCCACAGGCTCCTCCCACTCCACAGC
AGACGCCTTCTACTCAGGCCCAGGGTCTGCCCGCTCAGGCCCAGGCCACACCCCAGCACCAGCAGCATAC
AATAAAACTTAGTATGAAACTTT
