>Addgene plasmid #23844 | pDONR223-AAK1 | addgene partial sequence | sequence record 29678 | 23844 with M13pUC-fwd
AGCTCGGGCCCAATAATGATTTTATTTTGACTGATAGTGACCTGTTCGTTGCAACAAATTGATGAGCAAT
GCTTTTTTATAATGCCAACTTTGTACAAAAAAGTTGGCATGAAGAAGTTTTTCGACTCCCGGCGAGAGCA
GGGCGGCTCTGGCCTGGGCTCCGGCTCCAGCGGAGGAGGGGGCAGCACCTCGGGCCTGGGCAGTGGCTAC
ATCGGAAGAGTCTTCGGCATCGGGCGACAGCAGGTCACAGTGGACGAGGTGTTGGCGGAAGGTGGATTTG
CTATTGTATTTCTGGTGAGGACAAGCAATGGGATGAAATGTGCCTTGAAACGCATGTTTGTCAACAATGA
GCATGATCTCCAGGTGTGCAAGAGAGAAATCCAGATAATGAGGGATCTTTCAGGGCACAAGAATATTGTG
GGTTACATTGATTCTAGTATCAACAACGTGAGTAGCGGTGATGTATGGGAAGTGCTCATTCTGATGGACT
TTTGTAGAGGTGGCCAGGTGGTAAACCTGATGAACCAGCGCCTGCAAACAGGCTTTACAGAGAATGAAGT
GCTCCAGATATTTTGTGATACCTGTGAAGCTGTTGCCCGCCTGCATCAGTGCAAAACTCCTATTATCCAC
CGGGACCTGAAGGTTGAAAACATCCTCTTGCATGACCGAGGCCACTATGTCCTGTGTGACTTTGGAAGCG
CCACCAACAAATTCCAGAATCCACAAACTGAGGGAGTCAATGCAGTAGAAGATGAGATTAAGAAATACAC
AACGCTGTCCTATCGAGCACC
