[The description below was written by a language model from this plasmid's Addgene catalogue record.]
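Description:
pDONR223-AAK1 is a Gateway entry-type clone built on the Invitrogen pDONR223 donor vector backbone (about 5 kb without insert). It carries the open reading frame of human AAK1 (AP2-associated kinase 1), recorded as an insert of roughly 1.4 kb that was introduced by Gateway recombination. The plasmid is maintained at high copy in standard E. coli cloning strains and is selected with spectinomycin. No feature table is provided, so the exact origin of replication and the flanking recombination sites are not itemised. As a recombined pDONR223 clone, the ORF would be expected to sit between att sites that permit transfer into destination vectors, and M13 forward and reverse primer sites flank the insert for sequence verification.

The key design feature is that the AAK1 ORF lacks a stop codon. This "open" configuration lets the coding sequence be recombined into a destination vector that supplies a C-terminal epitope tag of choice together with a stop codon. The donor backbone is a shuttle for the ORF rather than an expression vector. The record lists no promoter for mammalian expression, and the depositors explicitly state that the plasmid should not be used directly for transfection. They instead point to a companion set of lentiviral destination vectors (pLX301 to pLX304) for expressing these ORFs in mammalian cells.

The clone belongs to a collection of kinase ORFs. The associated publication concerns resistance to RAF inhibition through reactivation of the MAP kinase pathway, which suggests the collection's use in gain-of-function expression screens.
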