Addgene plasmid #23844: pDONR223-AAK1
Depositing lab: William Hahn & David Root. Depositing organization: Dana-Farber Cancer Institute. Publication: COT drives resistance to RAF inhibition through MAP kinase pathway reactivation. Johannessen CM, Boehm JS, Kim SY, Thomas SR, Wardwell L, Johnson LA, Emery CM, Stransky N, Cogdill AP, Barretina J, Caponigro G, Hieronymus H, Murray RR, Salehi-Ashtiani K, Hill DE, Vidal M, Zhao JJ, Yang X, Alkan O, Kim S, Harris JL, Wilson CJ, Myer VE, Finan PM, Root DE, Roberts TM, Golub T, Flaherty KT, Dummer R, Weber BL, Sellers WR, Schlegel R, Wargo JA, Hahn WC, Garraway LA. Nature. 2010 Dec 16;468(7326):968-72. doi: 10.1038/nature09627 PubMed 21107320.
Backbone
  Vector backbone: pDONR223
  Backbone manufacturer: Invitrogen
  Backbone size w/o insert (bp): 5005
  Vector type: Gateway Donor vector
Growth in bacteria
  Bacterial resistance: Spectinomycin, 50 μg/mL
  Growth temperature: 37°C
  Growth strain: DH5alpha
  Copy number: High Copy
Gene/Insert
  Gene/Insert name: AAK1
  Species: H. sapiens (human)
  Insert size (bp): 1423
  Entrez Gene: AAK1
  Cloning method: Gateway Cloning
  Sequencing primers: 5′ M13pUC-fwd; 3′ M13rev
Terms and licenses: Academic/Nonprofit Terms; Industry Terms: Not Available to Industry
Depositor comments: The ORF has no Stop codon. This design enables easy recombination into a destination vector to add an epitope tag of choice and Stop codon to the ORF. Do NOT use this plasmid directly for transfections. A set of 4 custom lentiviral vectors is available ( pLX301 (http://www.addgene.org/25895/) , pLX302 (http://www.addgene.org/25896/) , pLX303 (http://www.addgene.org/25897/) , pLX304 (http://www.addgene.org/25890/) ) to be used to express these ORFs in mammalian cells. These plasmids are not included in the kit and must be ordered separately.
How to cite: pDONR223-AAK1 was a gift from William Hahn & David Root (Addgene plasmid # 23844 ; http://n2t.net/addgene:23844 ; RRID:Addgene_23844)
